>Addgene plasmid | pLenti CMVtight eGFP Hygro (w783-1) | analyzer sequence | sequence record 12595
CAGGTGGCACTTTTCGGGGAAATGTGCGCGGAACCCCTATTTGTTTATTTTTCTAAATACATTCAAATAT
GTATCCGCTCATGAGACAATAACCCTGATAAATGCTTCAATAATATTGAAAAAGGAAGAGTATGAGTATT
CAACATTTCCGTGTCGCCCTTATTCCCTTTTTTGCGGCATTTTGCCTTCCTGTTTTTGCTCACCCAGAAA
CGCTGGTGAAAGTAAAAGATGCTGAAGATCAGTTGGGTGCACGAGTGGGTTACATCGAACTGGATCTCAA
CAGCGGTAAGATCCTTGAGAGTTTTCGCCCCGAAGAACGTTTTCCAATGATGAGCACTTTTAAAGTTCTG
CTATGTGGCGCGGTATTATCCCGTATTGACGCCGGGCAAGAGCAACTCGGTCGCCGCATACACTATTCTC
AGAATGACTTGGTTGAGTACTCACCAGTCACAGAAAAGCATCTTACGGATGGCATGACAGTAAGAGAATT
ATGCAGTGCTGCCATAACCATGAGTGATAACACTGCGGCCAACTTACTTCTGACAACGATCGGAGGACCG
AAGGAGCTAACCGCTTTTTTGCACAACATGGGGGATCATGTAACTCGCCTTGATCGTTGGGAACCGGAGC
TGAATGAAGCCATACCAAACGACGAGCGTGACACCACGATGCCTGTAGCAATGGCAACAACGTTGCGCAA
ACTATTAACTGGCGAACTACTTACTCTAGCTTCCCGGCAACAATTAATAGACTGGATGGAGGCGGATAAA
GTTGCAGGACCACTTCTGCGCTCGGCCCTTCCGGCTGGCTGGTTTATTGCTGATAAATCTGGAGCCGGTG
AGCGTGGGTCTCGCGGTATCATTGCAGCACTGGGGCCAGATGGTAAGCCCTCCCGTATCGTAGTTATCTA
CACGACGGGGAGTCAGGCAACTATGGATGAACGAAATAGACAGATCGCTGAGATAGGTGCCTCACTGATT
AAGCATTGGTAACTGTCAGACCAAGTTTACTCATATATACTTTAGATTGATTTAAAACTTCATTTTTAAT
TTAAAAGGATCTAGGTGAAGATCCTTTTTGATAATCTCATGACCAAAATCCCTTAACGTGAGTTTTCGTT
CCACTGAGCGTCAGACCCCGTAGAAAAGATCAAAGGATCTTCTTGAGATCCTTTTTTTCTGCGCGTAATC
TGCTGCTTGCAAACAAAAAAACCACCGCTACCAGCGGTGGTTTGTTTGCCGGATCAAGAGCTACCAACTC
TTTTTCCGAAGGTAACTGGCTTCAGCAGAGCGCAGATACCAAATACTGTCCTTCTAGTGTAGCCGTAGTT
AGGCCACCACTTCAAGAACTCTGTAGCACCGCCTACATACCTCGCTCTGCTAATCCTGTTACCAGTGGCT
GCTGCCAGTGGCGATAAGTCGTGTCTTACCGGGTTGGACTCAAGACGATAGTTACCGGATAAGGCGCAGC
GGTCGGGCTGAACGGGGGGTTCGTGCACACAGCCCAGCTTGGAGCGAACGACCTACACCGAACTGAGATA
CCTACAGCGTGAGCTATGAGAAAGCGCCACGCTTCCCGAAGGGAGAAAGGCGGACAGGTATCCGGTAAGC
GGCAGGGTCGGAACAGGAGAGCGCACGAGGGAGCTTCCAGGGGGAAACGCCTGGTATCTTTATAGTCCTG
TCGGGTTTCGCCACCTCTGACTTGAGCGTCGATTTTTGTGATGCTCGTCAGGGGGGCGGAGCCTATGGAA
AAACGCCAGCAACGCGGCCTTTTTACGGTTCCTGGCCTTTTGCTGGCCTTTTGCTCACATGTTCTTTCCT
GCGTTATCCCCTGATTCTGTGGATAACCGTATTACCGCCTTTGAGTGAGCTGATACCGCTCGCCGCAGCC
GAACGACCGAGCGCAGCGAGTCAGTGAGCGAGGAAGCGGAAGAGCGCCCAATACGCAAACCGCCTCTCCC
CGCGCGTTGGCCGATTCATTAATGCAGCTGGCACGACAGGTTTCCCGACTGGAAAGCGGGCAGTGAGCGC
AACGCAATTAATGTGAGTTAGCTCACTCATTAGGCACCCCAGGCTTTACACTTTATGCTTCCGGCTCGTA
TGTTGTGTGGAATTGTGAGCGGATAACAATTTCACACAGGAAACAGCTATGACCATGATTACGCCAAGCG
CGCAATTAACCCTCACTAAAGGGAACAAAAGCTGGAGCTGCAAGCTTAATGTAGTCTTATGCAATACTCT
TGTAGTCTTGCAACATGGTAACGATGAGTTAGCAACATGCCTTACAAGGAGAGAAAAAGCACCGTGCATG
CCGATTGGTGGAAGTAAGGTGGTACGATCGTGCCTTATTAGGAAGGCAACAGACGGGTCTGACATGGATT
GGACGAACCACTGAATTGCCGCATTGCAGAGATATTGTATTTAAGTGCCTAGCTCGATACAATAAACGGG
TCTCTCTGGTTAGACCAGATCTGAGCCTGGGAGCTCTCTGGCTAACTAGGGAACCCACTGCTTAAGCCTC
AATAAAGCTTGCCTTGAGTGCTTCAAGTAGTGTGTGCCCGTCTGTTGTGTGACTCTGGTAACTAGAGATC
CCTCAGACCCTTTTAGTCAGTGTGGAAAATCTCTAGCAGTGGCGCCCGAACAGGGACCTGAAAGCGAAAG
GGAAACCAGAGCTCTCTCGACGCAGGACTCGGCTTGCTGAAGCGCGCACGGCAAGAGGCGAGGGGCGGCG
ACTGGTGAGTACGCCAAAAATTTTGACTAGCGGAGGCTAGAAGGAGAGAGATGGGTGCGAGAGCGTCAGT
ATTAAGCGGGGGAGAATTAGATCGCGATGGGAAAAAATTCGGTTAAGGCCAGGGGGAAAGAAAAAATATA
AATTAAAACATATAGTATGGGCAAGCAGGGAGCTAGAACGATTCGCAGTTAATCCTGGCCTGTTAGAAAC
ATCAGAAGGCTGTAGACAAATACTGGGACAGCTACAACCATCCCTTCAGACAGGATCAGAAGAACTTAGA
TCATTATATAATACAGTAGCAACCCTCTATTGTGTGCATCAAAGGATAGAGATAAAAGACACCAAGGAAG
CTTTAGACAAGATAGAGGAAGAGCAAAACAAAAGTAAGACCACCGCACAGCAAGCGGCCGCTGATCTTCA
GACCTGGAGGAGGAGATATGAGGGACAATTGGAGAAGTGAATTATATAAATATAAAGTAGTAAAAATTGA
ACCATTAGGAGTAGCACCCACCAAGGCAAAGAGAAGAGTGGTGCAGAGAGAAAAAAGAGCAGTGGGAATA
GGAGCTTTGTTCCTTGGGTTCTTGGGAGCAGCAGGAAGCACTATGGGCGCAGCCTCAATGACGCTGACGG
TACAGGCCAGACAATTATTGTCTGGTATAGTGCAGCAGCAGAACAATTTGCTGAGGGCTATTGAGGCGCA
ACAGCATCTGTTGCAACTCACAGTCTGGGGCATCAAGCAGCTCCAGGCAAGAATCCTGGCTGTGGAAAGA
TACCTAAAGGATCAACAGCTCCTGGGGATTTGGGGTTGCTCTGGAAAACTCATTTGCACCACTGCTGTGC
CTTGGAATGCTAGTTGGAGTAATAAATCTCTGGAACAGATTTGGAATCACACGACCTGGATGGAGTGGGA
CAGAGAAATTAACAATTACACAAGCTTAATACACTCCTTAATTGAAGAATCGCAAAACCAGCAAGAAAAG
AATGAACAAGAATTATTGGAATTAGATAAATGGGCAAGTTTGTGGAATTGGTTTAACATAACAAATTGGC
TGTGGTATATAAAATTATTCATAATGATAGTAGGAGGCTTGGTAGGTTTAAGAATAGTTTTTGCTGTACT
TTCTATAGTGAATAGAGTTAGGCAGGGATATTCACCATTATCGTTTCAGACCCACCTCCCAACCCCGAGG
GGACCCGACAGGCCCGAAGGAATAGAAGAAGAAGGTGGAGAGAGAGACAGAGACAGATCCATTCGATTAG
TGAACGGATCTCGACGGTATCGGTTAACTTTTAAAAGAAAAGGGGGGATTGGGGGGTACAGTGCAGGGGA
AAGAATAGTAGACATAATAGCAACAGACATACAAACTAAAGAATTACAAAAACAAATTACAAAAATTCAA
AATTTTATCGATCACGAGACTAGCCTCGAGTTTACTCCCTATCAGTGATAGAGAACGTATGTCGAGTTTA
CTCCCTATCAGTGATAGAGAACGATGTCGAGTTTACTCCCTATCAGTGATAGAGAACGTATGTCGAGTTT
ACTCCCTATCAGTGATAGAGAACGTATGTCGAGTTTACTCCCTATCAGTGATAGAGAACGTATGTCGAGT
TTATCCCTATCAGTGATAGAGAACGTATGTCGAGTTTACTCCCTATCAGTGATAGAGAACGTATGTCGAG
GTAGGCGTGTACGGTGGGAGGCCTATATAAGCAGAGCTCGTTTAGTGAACCGTCAGATCGCCTGGAGAAT
TCGAGCTCGGTACCCGGGGATCCACCGGTCGTCGACTAGTCCAGTGTGGTGGAATTCTGCAGATATCAAC
AAGTTTGTACAAAAAAGCAGGCTTTAAAGGAACCAATTCAGTCGACTGGATCTCGAGCTCAAGCTTCGAA
TTCTGCAGTCGACGGTACCGCGGGCCCGGGATCCACCGGTCGCCACCATGGTGAGCAAGGGCGAGGAGCT
GTTCACCGGGGTGGTGCCCATCCTGGTCGAGCTGGACGGCGACGTAAACGGCCACAAGTTCAGCGTGTCC
GGCGAGGGCGAGGGCGATGCCACCTACGGCAAGCTGACCCTGAAGTTCATCTGCACCACCGGCAAGCTGC
CCGTGCCCTGGCCCACCCTCGTGACCACCCTGACCTACGGCGTGCAGTGCTTCAGCCGCTACCCCGACCA
CATGAAGCAGCACGACTTCTTCAAGTCCGCCATGCCCGAAGGCTACGTCCAGGAGCGCACCATCTTCTTC
AAGGACGACGGCAACTACAAGACCCGCGCCGAGGTGAAGTTCGAGGGCGACACCCTGGTGAACCGCATCG
AGCTGAAGGGCATCGACTTCAAGGAGGACGGCAACATCCTGGGGCACAAGCTGGAGTACAACTACAACAG
CCACAACGTCTATATCATGGCCGACAAGCAGAAGAACGGCATCAAGGTGAACTTCAAGATCCGCCACAAC
ATCGAGGACGGCAGCGTGCAGCTCGCCGACCACTACCAGCAGAACACCCCCATCGGCGACGGCCCCGTGC
TGCTGCCCGACAACCACTACCTGAGCACCCAGTCCGCCCTGAGCAAAGACCCCAACGAGAAGCGCGATCA
CATGGTCCTGCTGGAGTTCGTGACCGCCGCCGGGATCACTCTCGGCATGGACGAGCTGTACAAGTAAAGC
GGCCGCACTCGAGATATCTAGACCCAGCTTTCTTGTACAAAGTGGTTGATATCCAGCACAGTGGCGGCCG
CTCGACAATCAACCTCTGGATTACAAAATTTGTGAAAGATTGACTGGTATTCTTAACTATGTTGCTCCTT
TTACGCTATGTGGATACGCTGCTTTAATGCCTTTGTATCATGCTATTGCTTCCCGTATGGCTTTCATTTT
CTCCTCCTTGTATAAATCCTGGTTGCTGTCTCTTTATGAGGAGTTGTGGCCCGTTGTCAGGCAACGTGGC
GTGGTGTGCACTGTGTTTGCTGACGCAACCCCCACTGGTTGGGGCATTGCCACCACCTGTCAGCTCCTTT
CCGGGACTTTCGCTTTCCCCCTCCCTATTGCCACGGCGGAACTCATCGCCGCCTGCCTTGCCCGCTGCTG
GACAGGGGCTCGGCTGTTGGGCACTGACAATTCCGTGGTGTTGTCGGGGAAGCTGACGTCCTTTCCATGG
CTGCTCGCCTGTGTTGCCACCTGGATTCTGCGCGGGACGTCCTTCTGCTACGTCCCTTCGGCCCTCAATC
CAGCGGACCTTCCTTCCCGCGGCCTGCTGCCGGCTCTGCGGCCTCTTCCGCGTCTTCGCCTTCGCCCTCA
GACGAGTCGGATCTCCCTTTGGGCCGCCTCCCCGCCTGGAATTCTGCAGATATCCGGACTAGTGATCTCT
CGAGGTTAACGAATTCTACCGGGTAGGGGAGGCGCTTTTCCCAAGGCAGTCTGGAGCATGCGCTTTAGCA
GCCCCGCTGGGCACTTGGCGCTACACAAGTGGCCTCTGGCCTCGCACACATTCCACATCCACCGGTAGGC
GCCAACCGGCTCCGTTCTTTGGTGGCCCCTTCGCGCCACCTTCTACTCCTCCCCTAGTCAGGAAGTTCCC
CCCCGCCCCGCAGCTCGCGTCGTGCAGGACGTGACAAATGGAAGTAGCACGTCTCACTAGTCTCGTGCAG
ATGGACAGCACCGCTGAGCAATGGAAGCGGGTAGGCCTTTGGGGCAGCGGCCAATAGCAGCTTTGCTCCT
TCGCTTTCTGGGCTCAGAGGCTGGGAAGGGGTGGGTCCGGGGGCGGGCTCAGGGGCGGGCTCAGGGGCGG
GGCGGGCGCCCGAAGGTCCTCCGGAGGCCCGGCATTCTGCACGCTTCAAAAGCGCACGTCTGCCGCGCTG
TTCTCCTCTTCCTCATCTCCGGGCCTTTCGACCTGCATCCCGCCACCATGAAAAAGCCTGAACTCACCGC
GACGTCTGTCGAGAAGTTTCTGATCGAAAAGTTCGACAGCGTCTCCGACCTGATGCAGCTCTCGGAGGGC
GAAGAATCTCGTGCTTTCAGCTTCGATGTAGGAGGGCGTGGATATGTCCTGCGGGTAAATAGCTGCGCCG
ATGGTTTCTACAAAGATCGTTATGTTTATCGGCACTTTGCATCGGCCGCGCTCCCGATTCCGGAAGTGCT
TGACATTGGGGAATTCAGCGAGAGCCTGACCTATTGCATCTCCCGCCGTGCACAGGGTGTCACGTTGCAA
GACCTGCCTGAAACCGAACTGCCCGCTGTTCTGCAGCCGGTCGCGGAGGCCATGGATGCGATCGCTGCGG
CCGATCTTAGCCAGACGAGCGGGTTCGGCCCATTCGGACCGCAAGGAATCGGTCAATACACTACATGGCG
TGATTTCATATGCGCGATTGCTGATCCCCATGTGTATCACTGGCAAACTGTGATGGACGACACCGTCAGT
GCGTCCGTCGCGCAGGCTCTCGATGAGCTGATGCTTTGGGCCGAGGACTGCCCCGAAGTCCGGCACCTCG
TGCACGCGGATTTCGGCTCCAACAATGTCCTGACGGACAATGGCCGCATAACAGCGGTCATTGACTGGAG
CGAGGCGATGTTCGGGGATTCCCAATACGAGGTCGCCAACATCTTCTTCTGGAGGCCGTGGTTGGCTTGT
ATGGAGCAGCAGACGCGCTACTTCGAGCGGAGGCATCCGGAGCTTGCAGGATCGCCGCGGCTCCGGGGCG
TATATGCTCCGCATTGGTCTTGACCAACTCTATCAGAGCTTGGTTGACGGCAATTTCGATGATGCAGCTT
GGGCGCAGGGTCGATGCGACGCAATCGTCCGATCCGGAGCCGGGACTGTCGGGCGTACACAAATCGCCCG
CAGAAGCGCGGCCGTCTGGACCGATGGCTGTGTAGAAGTACTCGCCGATAGTGGAAACCGACGCCCCAGC
ACTCGTCCGAGGGCAAAGGAATAGAGTAGATGCCGACCGAACAAGAGCTGATTTCGAGAACGCCTCAGCC
AGCAACTCGCGCGAGCCTAGCAAGGCAAATGCGAGAGAACGGCCTTACGCTTGGTGGCACAGTTCTCGTC
CACAGTTCGCTAAGCTCGCTCGGCTGGGTCGCGGGAGGGCCGGTCGCAGTGATTCAGGCCCTTCTGGATT
GTGTTGGTCCCCAGGGCACGATTGTCATGCCCACGCACTCGGGTGATCTGACTGATCCCGCAGATTGGAG
ATCGCCGCCCGTGCCTGCCGATTGGGTGCAGATCCGTCGAGGGCCCGGTACCTTTAAGACCAATGACTTA
CAAGGCAGCTGTAGATCTTAGCCACTTTTTAAAAGAAAAGGGGGGACTGGAAGGGCTAGCTCACTCCCAA
CGAAGACAAGATCTGCTTTTTGCTTGTACTGGGTCTCTCTGGTTAGACCAGATCTGAGCCTGGGAGCTCT
CTGGCTGCCTAGGGAACCCACTGCTTAAGCCTCAATAAAGCTTGCCTTGAGTGCTTCAAGTAGTGTGTGC
CCGTCTGTTGTGTGACTCTGGTAACTAGAGATCCCTCAGACCCTTTTAGTCAGTGTGGAAAATCTCTAGC
AGTAGTAGTTCATGTCATCTTATTATTCAGTATTTATAACTTGCAAAGAAATGAATATCAGAGAGTGAGA
GGAACTTGTTTATTGCAGCTTATAATGGTTACAAATAAAGCAATAGCATCACAAATTTCACAAATAAAGC
ATTTTTTTCACTGCATTCTAGTTGTGGTTTGTCCAAACTCATCAATGTATCTTATCATGTCTGGCTCTAG
CTATCCCGCCCCTAACTCCGCCCAGTTCCGCCCATTCTCCGCCCCATGGCTGACTAATTTTTTTTATTTA
TGCAGAGGCCGAGGCCGCCTCGGCCTCTGAGCTATTCCAGAAGTAGTGAGGAGGCTTTTTTGGAGGCCTA
GGCTTTTGCGTCGAGACGTACCCAATTCGCCCTATAGTGAGTCGTATTACGCGCGCTCACTGGCCGTCGT
TTTACAACGTCGTGACTGGGAAAACCCTGGCGTTACCCAACTTAATCGCCTTGCAGCACATCCCCCTTTC
GCCAGCTGGCGTAATAGCGAAGAGGCCCGCACCGATCGCCCTTCCCAACAGTTGCGCAGCCTGAATGGCG
AATGGCGCG
[124 nt withheld, positions 8830-8953]
C
[91 nt withheld, positions 8955-9045]
A
[49 nt withheld, positions 9047-9095]
CCTTTGACGTTGGAGTCCACGTTCTTT
[37 nt withheld, positions 9123-9159]
ACCCTATCTCGGTCTATTCTTTTGATTTATAAGGGATTTTGCCGATTTCGGCCTATTGGTTAAAAAATGA
GCTGATTTAACAAAAATTTAACGCGAATTTTAACAAAATATTAACGTTTACAATTTCC
Features (pLannotate 1.2.2; 32 found; start..end, strand, type, name):
     27..131     +  promoter       AmpR promoter: bla
    132..992     +  CDS            AmpR: β-lactamase; bla; confers resistance to ampicillin, carbenicillin, and related antibiotics
   1163..1751    +  rep_origin     ori: high-copy-number ColE1/pMB1/pBR322/pUC origin of replication
   1934..2026    +  CDS            lacI (fragment): lac repressor; lacI; The lac repressor binds to the lac operator to inhibit transcription in E. coli. This inhibition can be relieved by adding lactose or isopropyl-β-D-thiogalactopyranoside (IPTG).
   2039..2060    +  protein_bind   CAP binding site: CAP binding activates transcription in the presence of cAMP. E. coli catabolite activator protein
   2075..2105    +  promoter       lac promoter: promoter for the E. coli lac operon
   2113..2129    +  protein_bind   lac operator: The lac repressor binds to the lac operator to inhibit transcription in E. coli. This inhibition can be relieved by adding lactose or isopropyl-β-D-thiogalactopyranoside (IPTG). lac repressor encoded by lacI
   2174..2192    +  promoter       T3 promoter: promoter for bacteriophage T3 RNA polymerase
   2220..2441    +  promoter       RSV promoter: Rous sarcoma virus enhancer/promoter
   2448..2628    +  LTR            5' LTR (truncated): truncated 5' long terminal repeat (LTR) from HIV-1
   2672..2797    +  misc_feature   HIV-1 Ψ: packaging signal of human immunodeficiency virus type 1
   2781..3144    +  CDS            HIV-1 gag (fragment): gag protein from human immunodeficiency virus 1; gag
   3239..3575    +  ncRNA          RRE: Accession: RF00036 - HIV Rev response element
   3900..4000    +  CDS            Rev (fragment): human immunodeficiency virus 1 (HIV-1) Rev protein; rev; enhances nuclear export of unspliced and incompletely spliced viral mRNAs
   4019..4136    +  misc_feature   cPPT/CTS: central polypurine tract and central termination sequence of HIV-1
   4158..4472    +  promoter       tight TRE promoter: Tet-responsive promoter PTight, consisting of seven tet operator sequences followed by the minimal CMV promoter
   4477..4503    +  misc_feature   MCS (fragment): pUC18/19 multiple cloning site
   4549..4573    +  protein_bind   attB1: mutant version of attB; recombination site for the Gateway® BP reaction BP Clonase™
   4602..4654    +  misc_feature   MCS: multiple cloning site
   4668..5387    +  CDS            EGFP: the original enhanced GFP (Yang et al., 1996) mammalian codon-optimized
   5412..5436    -  protein_bind   attB2: mutant version of attB; recombination site for the Gateway® BP reaction BP Clonase™
   5467..6055    +  misc_feature   WPRE: woodchuck hepatitis virus posttranscriptional regulatory element
   6111..6610    +  promoter       PGK promoter: mouse phosphoglycerate kinase 1 promoter
   6628..7654    +  CDS            HygR (fragment): aminoglycoside phosphotransferase from E. coli; aph(4)-Ia; confers resistance to hygromycin
   7672..7950    +  CDS            yokD (fragment): YOKD_BACSU - Experimental evidence at protein level: Swiss-Prot protein existence level 1. May contribute to antibiotic resistance. From Bacillus subtilis (strain 168).
   7958..8026    +  CDS            nef (fragment): NEF_HV1Z2 - Experimental evidence at protein level: Swiss-Prot protein existence level 1. Extracellular Nef protein targets CD4(+) T-lymphocytes for apoptosis by interacting with CXCR4 surface receptors. From Human immunodeficiency virus type 1 group M subtype D (isolate Z2/CDC-Z34) (HIV-1).
   8028..8261    +  LTR            3' LTR (ΔU3): self-inactivating 3' long terminal repeat (LTR) from HIV-1
   8333..8454    +  polyA_signal   SV40 poly(A) signal: SV40 polyadenylation signal
   8473..8608    +  rep_origin     SV40 ori: SV40 origin of replication
   8641..8659    -  promoter       T7 promoter: promoter for bacteriophage T7 RNA polymerase
   8667..8822    +  CDS            lacZα (fragment): LacZα fragment of β-galactosidase; lacZ fragment
   8830..9285    +  rep_origin     f1 ori (sequence partly withheld): f1 bacteriophage origin of replication; arrow indicates direction of (+) strand synthesis
